Addgene plasmid #148283: pnEA-NpM-Dm4E-T_9-44-Y10AL15A-GB1_AA
Purpose: Bacterial Expression of Dm4E-T_9-44-Y10AL15A
Depositing lab: Elisa Izaurralde. Depositing organization: Max Planck Institute for Developmental Biology. Publication: 4E-BPs require non-canonical 4E-binding motifs and a lateral surface of eIF4E to repress translation. Igreja C, Peter D, Weiler C, Izaurralde E. Nat Commun. 2014 Sep 2;5:4790. doi: 10.1038/ncomms5790. PubMed 25179781.
Backbone
  Vector backbone: Unknown
  Vector type: Bacterial Expression
Growth in bacteria
  Bacterial resistance: Ampicillin, 100 μg/mL
  Growth temperature: 37°C
  Growth strain: DH5alpha
  Copy number: Low Copy
Gene/Insert
  Gene/Insert name: Dm4E-T_9-44-Y10AL15A (alt name: 4E-T)
  Species: D. melanogaster (fly)
  Entrez Gene: 4E-T (a.k.a. Dmel_CG32016, CG11097, CG11232, CG32016, Dm4E-T, Dmel\CG32016)
  Cloning method: Unknown
Terms and licenses: Academic/Nonprofit Terms; Industry Terms: Not Available to Industry
Depositor comments: ORF extracted from CG32016 isoform C. NCBI:NM_166798.1, one variation L127S annotated as EST. Plasmids from this collection were made available to the research community and donated after the lab closed. Please note that the sequence provided by the depositing laboratory may be theoretical/predicted or based on Sanger sequencing results. There may be discrepancies between sequencing results obtained by Addgene and the depositor sequence. If an Addgene verified sequence is not available, please contact before placing your order to request that our lab fully sequence the plasmid.
How to cite: pnEA-NpM-Dm4E-T_9-44-Y10AL15A-GB1_AA was a gift from Elisa Izaurralde (Addgene plasmid # 148283 ; http://n2t.net/addgene:148283 ; RRID:Addgene_148283)
