[The description below was written by a language model from this plasmid's Addgene catalogue record and pLannotate feature annotations shown in this document.]
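Description:
pnEA-NpM-Dm4E-T_9-44-Y10AL15A-GB1_AA is a 7,035 nt bacterial expression plasmid for producing a short, mutated fragment of Drosophila melanogaster 4E-T (CG32016) as a doubly tagged fusion protein in E. coli. The catalogue lists the backbone as unknown, but the feature table shows a pBR322-derived, pET-like architecture. It has a ColE1/pMB1-type origin accompanied by the bom region and the rop gene, which fits the recorded low copy number. An ampicillin resistance gene (bla) with its own promoter provides selection. Several non-contiguous fragments of the tetracycline resistance gene and its promoter are also annotated; they appear to be remnants of the parental vector interrupted by the inserted cassettes rather than a functional marker.

The expression cassette is driven by a T7 promoter followed by a lac operator and the T7 gene 10 ribosome binding site, with a plasmid-borne lacI gene supplying repressor. Transcription therefore depends on T7 RNA polymerase in the host and can be induced with IPTG. The open reading frame begins with a signal-sequence-less maltose binding protein, so the fusion remains cytosolic. MBP is followed by the 4E-T segment (residues 9–44 according to the name, annotated as a 108 nt fragment) and then a C-terminal GB1 domain, a solubility-enhancing partner. A short match to a T7 gene 10B-derived solubility tag is annotated just before the T7 terminator.

The name indicates Y10A and L15A substitutions. The record does not explain them, but the associated publication concerns 4E-binding motifs in 4E-BPs and their interaction with eIF4E. The depositor notes that the ORF derives from isoform C and that the supplied sequence may be theoretical.
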