Features (pLannotate 1.2.2; 21 found; start..end, strand, type, name):
    104..208     +  promoter       AmpR promoter: bla
    209..1069    +  CDS            AmpR: β-lactamase; bla; confers resistance to ampicillin, carbenicillin, and related antibiotics
   1240..1828    +  rep_origin     ori: high-copy-number ColE1/pMB1/pBR322/pUC origin of replication
   2014..2156    -  misc_feature   bom: basis of mobility region from pBR322
   2258..2449    -  CDS            rop: Rop protein, which maintains plasmids at low copy number; rop
   2466..2846    +  CDS            YPB1_ECOLX: Protein predicted: Swiss-Prot protein existence level 4. From Escherichia coli.
   3088..3712    -  CDS            TcR (fragment): tetracycline efflux protein; tet; confers resistance to tetracycline
   3727..3748    -  protein_bind   CAP binding site: CAP binding activates transcription in the presence of cAMP. E. coli catabolite activator protein
   3761..4843    -  CDS            lacI: lac repressor; lacI; The lac repressor binds to the lac operator to inhibit transcription in E. coli. This inhibition can be relieved by adding lactose or isopropyl-β-D-thiogalactopyranoside (IPTG).
   4844..4921    -  promoter       lacI promoter: lacI
   4929..5208    -  CDS            TcR (fragment): tetracycline efflux protein; tet; confers resistance to tetracycline
   5230..5248    +  promoter       T7 promoter: promoter for bacteriophage T7 RNA polymerase
   5249..5273    +  protein_bind   lac operator: The lac repressor binds to the lac operator to inhibit transcription in E. coli. This inhibition can be relieved by adding lactose or isopropyl-β-D-thiogalactopyranoside (IPTG). lac repressor encoded by lacI
   5288..5310    +  RBS            RBS: efficient ribosome binding site from bacteriophage T7 gene 10 (Olins and Rangwala, 1989)
   5321..6417    +  CDS            MBP (fragment): maltose binding protein from E. coli; malE (mutated); This version of the gene does not encode a signal sequence, so MBP will remain in the cytosol.
   6463..6570    +  CDS            4E-T (fragment): 4ET_DROME - Experimental evidence at protein level: Swiss-Prot protein existence level 1. eIF4E1-binding protein that regulates translation and stability of mRNAs in processing bodies (P-bodies) (By similarity). Probably plays a role in P-bodies to coordinate the storage of translationally inactive mRNAs in the cytoplasm and prevent their degradation (By similarity). Acts as a binding platform for multiple RNA-binding proteins. Required for the formation of P-bodies (By similarity). From Drosophila melanogaster (Fruit fly).
   6583..6740    +  CDS            GB1 (fragment): B1 domain of Streptococcal protein G effective as a solubilizing fusion partner (Cheng and Patel, 2004)
   6745..6768    +  CDS            SET1 (fragment): solubility-enhancement tag derived from T7 phage gene 10B
   6776..6823    +  terminator     T7 terminator: transcription terminator for bacteriophage T7 RNA polymerase
   6846..6950    -  CDS            TcR (fragment): tetracycline efflux protein; tet; confers resistance to tetracycline
   6998..7026    -  promoter       tet promoter: E. coli promoter for tetracycline efflux protein gene
>Addgene plasmid #148283 | pnEA-NpM-Dm4E-T_9-44-Y10AL15A-GB1_AA | depositor full sequence | sequence record 290731 | Full Sequence
TTCTTGAAGACGAAAGGGCCTCGTGATACGCCTATTTTTATAGGTTAATGTCATGATAATAATGGTTTCT
TAGACGTCAGGTGGCACTTTTCGGGGAAATGTGCGCGGAACCCCTATTTGTTTATTTTTCTAAATACATT
CAAATATGTATCCGCTCATGAGACAATAACCCTGATAAATGCTTCAATAATATTGAAAAAGGAAGAGTAT
GAGTATTCAACATTTCCGTGTCGCCCTTATTCCCTTTTTTGCGGCATTTTGCCTTCCTGTTTTTGCTCAC
CCAGAAACGCTGGTGAAAGTAAAAGATGCTGAAGATCAGTTGGGTGCACGAGTGGGTTACATCGAACTGG
ATCTCAACAGCGGTAAGATCCTTGAGAGTTTTCGCCCCGAAGAACGTTTTCCAATGATGAGCACTTTTAA
AGTTCTGCTATGTGGCGCGGTATTATCCCGTGTTGACGCCGGGCAAGAGCAACTCGGTCGCCGCATACAC
TATTCTCAGAATGACTTGGTTGAGTACTCACCAGTCACAGAAAAGCATCTTACGGATGGCATGACAGTAA
GAGAATTATGCAGTGCTGCCATAACCATGAGTGATAACACTGCGGCCAACTTACTTCTGACAACGATCGG
AGGACCGAAGGAGCTAACCGCTTTTTTGCACAACATGGGGGATCATGTAACTCGCCTTGATCGTTGGGAA
CCGGAGCTGAATGAAGCCATACCAAACGACGAGCGTGACACCACGATGCCTGCAGCAATGGCAACAACGT
TGCGCAAACTATTAACTGGCGAACTACTTACTCTAGCTTCCCGGCAACAATTAATAGACTGGATGGAGGC
GGATAAAGTTGCAGGACCACTTCTGCGCTCGGCCCTTCCGGCTGGCTGGTTTATTGCTGATAAATCTGGA
GCCGGTGAGCGTGGGTCTCGCGGTATCATTGCAGCACTGGGGCCAGATGGTAAGCCCTCCCGTATCGTAG
TTATCTACACGACGGGGAGTCAGGCAACTATGGATGAACGAAATAGACAGATCGCTGAGATAGGTGCCTC
ACTGATTAAGCATTGGTAACTGTCAGACCAAGTTTACTCATATATACTTTAGATTGATTTAAAACTTCAT
TTTTAATTTAAAAGGATCTAGGTGAAGATCCTTTTTGATAATCTCATGACCAAAATCCCTTAACGTGAGT
TTTCGTTCCACTGAGCGTCAGACCCCGTAGAAAAGATCAAAGGATCTTCTTGAGATCCTTTTTTTCTGCG
CGTAATCTGCTGCTTGCAAACAAAAAAACCACCGCTACCAGCGGTGGTTTGTTTGCCGGATCAAGAGCTA
CCAACTCTTTTTCCGAAGGTAACTGGCTTCAGCAGAGCGCAGATACCAAATACTGTCCTTCTAGTGTAGC
CGTAGTTAGGCCACCACTTCAAGAACTCTGTAGCACCGCCTACATACCTCGCTCTGCTAATCCTGTTACC
AGTGGCTGCTGCCAGTGGCGATAAGTCGTGTCTTACCGGGTTGGACTCAAGACGATAGTTACCGGATAAG
GCGCAGCGGTCGGGCTGAACGGGGGGTTCGTGCACACAGCCCAGCTTGGAGCGAACGACCTACACCGAAC
TGAGATACCTACAGCGTGAGCTATGAGAAAGCGCCACGCTTCCCGAAGGGAGAAAGGCGGACAGGTATCC
GGTAAGCGGCAGGGTCGGAACAGGAGAGCGCACGAGGGAGCTTCCAGGGGGAAACGCCTGGTATCTTTAT
AGTCCTGTCGGGTTTCGCCACCTCTGACTTGAGCGTCGATTTTTGTGATGCTCGTCAGGGGGGCGGAGCC
TATGGAAAAACGCCAGCAACGCGGCCTTTTTACGGTTCCTGGCCTTTTGCTGGCCTTTTGCTCACATGTT
CTTTCCTGCGTTATCCCCTGATTCTGTGGATAACCGTATTACCGCCTTTGAGTGAGCTGATACCGCTCGC
CGCAGCCGAACGACCGAGCGCAGCGAGTCAGTGAGCGAGGAAGCGGAAGAGCGCCTGATGCGGTATTTTC
TCCTTACGCATCTGTGCGGTATTTCACACCGCATATATGGTGCACTCTCAGTACAATCTGCTCTGATGCC
GCATAGTTAAGCCAGTATACACTCCGCTATCGCTACGTGACTGGGTCATGGCTGCGCCCCGACACCCGCC
AACACCCGCTGACGCGCCCTGACGGGCTTGTCTGCTCCCGGCATCCGCTTACAGACAAGCTGTGACCGTC
TCCGGGAGCTGCATGTGTCAGAGGTTTTCACCGTCATCACCGAAACGCGCGAGGCAGCTGCGGTAAAGCT
CATCAGCGTGGTCGTGAAGCGATTCACAGATGTCTGCCTGTTCATCCGCGTCCAGCTCGTTGAGTTTCTC
CAGAAGCGTTAATGTCTGGCTTCTGATAAAGCGGGCCATGTTAAGGGCGGTTTTTTCCTGTTTGGTCACT
GATGCCTCCGTGTAAGGGGGATTTCTGTTCATGGGGGTAATGATACCGATGAAACGAGAGAGGATGCTCA
CGATACGGGTTACTGATGATGAACATGCCCGGTTACTGGAACGTTGTGAGGGTAAACAACTGGCGGTATG
GATGCGGCGGGACCAGAGAAAAATCACTCAGGGTCAATGCCAGCGCTTCGTTAATACAGATGTAGGTGTT
CCACAGGGTAGCCAGCAGCATCCTGCGATGCAGATCCGGAACATAATGGTGCAGGGCGCTGACTTCCGCG
TTTCCAGACTTTACGAAACACGGAAACCGAAGACCATTCATGTTGTTGCTCAGGTCGCAGACGTTTTGCA
GCAGCAGTCGCTTCACGTTCGCTCGCGTATCGGTGATTCATTCTGCTAACCAGTAAGGCAACCCCGCCAG
CCTAGCCGGGTCCTCAACGACAGGAGCACGATCATGCGCACCCGTGGCCAGGACCCAACGCTGCCCGAGA
TGCGCCGCGTGCGGCTGCTGGAGATGGCGGACGCGATGGATATGTTCTGCCAAGGGTTGGTTTGCGCATT
CACAGTTCTCCGCAAGAATTGATTGGCTCCAATTCTTGGAGTGGTGAATCCGTTAGCGAGGTGCCGCCGG
CTTCCATTCAGGTCGAGGTGGCCCGGCTCCATGCACCGCGACGCAACGCGGGGAGGCAGACAAGGTATAG
GGCGGCGCCTACAATCCATGCCAACCCGTTCCATGTGCTCGCCGAGGCGGCATAAATCGCCGTGACGATC
AGCGGTCCAGTGATCGAAGTTAGGCTGGTAAGAGCCGCGAGCGATCCTTGAAGCTGTCCCTGATGGTCGT
CATCTACCTGCCTGGACAGCATGGCCTGCAACGCGGGCATCCCGATGCCGCCGGAAGCGAGAAGAATCAT
AATGGGGAAGGCCATCCAGCCTCGCGTCGCGAACGCCAGCAAGACGTAGCCCAGCGCGTCGGCCGCCATG
CCGGCGATAATGGCCTGCTTCTCGCCGAAACGTTTGGTGGCGGGACCAGTGACGAAGGCTTGAGCGAGGG
CGTGCAAGATTCCGAATACCGCAAGCGACAGGCCGATCATCGTCGCGCTCCAGCGAAAGCGGTCCTCGCC
GAAAATGACCCAGAGCGCTGCCGGCACCTGTCCTACGAGTTGCATGATAAAGAAGACAGTCATAAGTGCG
GCGACGATAGTCATGCCCCGCGCCCACCGGAAGGAGCTGACTGGGTTGAAGGCTCTCAAGGGCATCGGTC
GAGATCCCGGTGCCTAATGAGTGAGCTAACTTACATTAATTGCGTTGCGCTCACTGCCCGCTTTCCAGTC
GGGAAACCTGTCGTGCCAGCTGCATTAATGAATCGGCCAACGCGCGGGGAGAGGCGGTTTGCGTATTGGG
CGCCAGGGTGGTTTTTCTTTTCACCAGTGAGACGGGCAACAGCTGATTGCCCTTCACCGCCTGGCCCTGA
GAGAGTTGCAGCAAGCGGTCCACGCTGGTTTGCCCCAGCAGGCGAAAATCCTGTTTGATGGTGGTTAACG
GCGGGATATAACATGAGCTGTCTTCGGTATCGTCGTATCCCACTACCGAGATATCCGCACCAACGCGCAG
CCCGGACTCGGTAATGGCGCGCATTGCGCCCAGCGCCATCTGATCGTTGGCAACCAGCATCGCAGTGGGA
ACGATGCCCTCATTCAGCATTTGCATGGTTTGTTGAAAACCGGACATGGCACTCCAGTCGCCTTCCCGTT
CCGCTATCGGCTGAATTTGATTGCGAGTGAGATATTTATGCCAGCCAGCCAGACGCAGACGCGCCGAGAC
AGAACTTAATGGGCCCGCTAACAGCGCGATTTGCTGGTGACCCAATGCGACCAGATGCTCCACGCCCAGT
CGCGTACCGTCTTCATGGGAGAAAATAATACTGTTGATGGGTGTCTGGTCAGAGACATCAAGAAATAACG
CCGGAACATTAGTGCAGGCAGCTTCCACAGCAATGGCATCCTGGTCATCCAGCGGATAGTTAATGATCAG
CCCACTGACGCGTTGCGCGAGAAGATTGTGCACCGCCGCTTTACAGGCTTCGACGCCGCTTCGTTCTACC
ATCGACACCACCACGCTGGCACCCAGTTGATCGGCGCGAGATTTAATCGCCGCGACAATTTGCGACGGCG
CGTGCAGGGCCAGACTGGAGGTGGCAACGCCAATCAGCAACGACTGTTTGCCCGCCAGTTGTTGTGCCAC
GCGGTTGGGAATGTAATTCAGCTCCGCCATCGCCGCTTCCACTTTTTCCCGCGTTTTCGCAGAAACGTGG
CTGGCCTGGTTCACCACGCGGGAAACGGTCTGATAAGAGACACCGGCATACTCTGCGACATCGTATAACG
TTACTGGTTTCACATTCACCACCCTGAATTGACTCTCTTCCGGGCGCTATCATGCCATACCGCGAAAGGT
TTTGCGCCATTCGATGGTGTCCGGGATCTCGACGCTCTCCCTTATGCGACTCCTGCATTAGGAAGCAGCC
CAGTAGTAGGTTGAGGCCGTTGAGCACCGCCGCCGCAAGGAATGGTGCATGCAAGGAGATGGCGCCCAAC
AGTCCCCCGGCCACGGGGCCTGCCACCATACCCACGCCGAAACAAGCGCTCATGAGCCCGAAGTGGCGAG
CCCGATCTTCCCCATCGGTGATGTCGGCGATATAGGCGCCAGCAACCGCACCTGTGGCGCCGGTGATGCC
GGCCACGATGCGTCCGGCGTAGAGGATCGAGATCTCGATCCCGCGAAATTAATACGACTCACTATAGGGG
AATTGTGAGCGGATAACAATTCCCCACTAGTAATAATTTTGTTTAACTTTAAGAAGGAGATATACCATGG
AAACTGAAGAAGGTAAACTGGTAATCTGGATTAACGGCGATAAAGGCTATAACGGTCTCGCTGAAGTCGG
TAAGAAATTCGAGAAAGATACCGGAATTAAAGTCACCGTTGAGCATCCGGATAAACTGGAAGAGAAATTC
CCACAGGTTGCGGCAACTGGCGATGGCCCTGACATTATCTTCTGGGCACACGACCGCTTTGGTGGCTACG
CTCAATCTGGCCTGTTGGCTGAAATCACCCCGGACAAAGCGTTCCAGGACAAGCTGTATCCGTTTACCTG
GGATGCCGTACGTTACAACGGCAAGCTGATTGCTTACCCGATCGCTGTTGAAGCGTTATCGCTGATTTAT
AACAAAGACCTGCTGCCGAACCCGCCAAAAACCTGGGAAGAGATCCCGGCGCTGGATAAAGAACTGAAAG
CGAAAGGTAAGAGCGCCCTGATGTTCAACCTGCAAGAACCGTACTTCACCTGGCCGCTGATTGCTGCTGA
CGGGGGTTATGCGTTCAAGTATGAAAACGGCAAGTACGACATTAAAGACGTGGGCGTGGATAACGCTGGC
GCGAAAGCGGGTCTGACCTTCCTGGTTGACCTGATTAAAAACAAACACATGAATGCAGACACCGATTACT
CCATCGCAGAAGCTGCCTTTAATAAAGGCGAAACAGCGATGACCATCAACGGCCCGTGGGCATGGTCCAA
CATCGACACCAGCAAAGTGAATTATGGTGTAACGGTACTGCCGACCTTCAAGGGTCAACCATCCAAACCG
TTCGTTGGCGTGCTGAGCGCAGGTATTAACGCCGCCAGTCCGAACAAAGAGCTGGCAAAAGAGTTCCTCG
AAAACTATCTGCTGACTGATGAAGGTCTGGAAGCGGTTAATAAAGACAAACCGCTGGGTGCCGTAGCGCT
GAAGTCTTACGAGGAAGAGTTGGCGAAAGATCCACGTATTGCCGCCACGATGGAAAACGCCCAGAAAGGT
GAAATCATGCCGAACATCCCGCAGATGTCCGCTTTCTGGTATGCCGTGCGTACTGCGGTGATCAACGCCG
CCAGCGGTCGTCAGACTGTCGATGAAGCCCTTAAAGACGCGCAGACTGGTACCGGCAGCGGCCTGGAAGT
TCTGTTCCAGGGGCCCCATATGAGGGCCTCGAAAGTAGACGCCTTAGCTCTAAGATATGAAGGTAAAAGT
CGACAGCGCCCGCAATGTTCAACACGACTTGAATTGCAGACGCTAGGTTTTTGGAAAATTGCTAGCATGC
AGTACAAACTTATCCTGAACGGTAAAACCCTGAAAGGTGAAACCACCACCGAAGCTGTTGACGCTGCTAC
CGCGGAAAAAGTTTTCAAACAGTACGCTAACGACAACGGTGTTGACGGTGAATGGACCTACGACGACGCT
ACCAAAACCTACACCGTAACGGAATGAGTTGGCTGCTGCCACCGCTGAGCAATAACTAGCATAACCCCTT
GGGGCCTCTAAACGGGTCTTGAGGGGTTTTTTGCTGAAAGGAGGAACTATATCCGGATATCCCGCAAGAG
GCCCGGCAGTACCGGCATAACCAAGCCTATGCCTACAGCATCCAGGGTGACGGTGCCGAGGATGACGATG
AGCGCATTGTTAGATTTCATACACGGTGCCTGACTGCGTTAGCAATTTAACTGTGATAAACTACCGCATT
AAAGCTTATCGATGATAAGCTGTCAAACATGAGAA
